Addgene plasmid #172474: pLV_iRFP_P2AT2A_mScarlet-I_Myl9
Purpose: Mammalian expression of myosin light chain (Myl9) tagged with mScarlet-I and cytoplasmic iRFP as a reference marker.
Depositing lab: Sean R Collins. Depositing organization: University of California, Davis. Publication: Directional reorientation of migrating neutrophils is limited by suppression of receptor input signaling at the cell rear through myosin II activity. Hadjitheodorou A, Bell GRR, Ellett F, Shastry S, Irimia D, Collins SR, Theriot JA. Nat Commun. 2021 Nov 16;12(1):6619. doi: 10.1038/s41467-021-26622-z. PubMed 34785640.
Backbone
  Vector backbone: pLenti 2nd gen
  Backbone size w/o insert (bp): 9227
  Total vector size (bp): 11550
  Vector type: Mammalian Expression, Lentiviral
  Selectable markers: Blasticidin
Growth in bacteria
  Bacterial resistance: Ampicillin, 100 μg/mL
  Growth temperature: 30°C
  Growth strain: NEB Stable
  Copy number: Unknown
Gene/Insert 1
  Gene/Insert name: iRFP670 (alt name: iRFP)
  Species: Synthetic
  Insert size (bp): 933
  Promoter: EF1alpha (with UCOE)
  Cloning method: Gibson Cloning
  Sequencing primers: 5′ ggagtacgtcgtctttaggt; 3′ aggaccgggattttcttcc
Gene/Insert 2
  Gene/Insert name: mScarlet-I-Myl9 (alt names: MYL9; myosin light chain)
  Species: H. sapiens (human)
  Insert size (bp): 1221
  GenBank ID: NM_006097
  Entrez Gene: MYL9 (a.k.a. LC20, MLC-2C, MLC2, MMIHS4, MRLC1, MYRL2)
  Promoter: none (same transcript as insert 1, separated by P2A-T2A element)
  Tag / fusion protein: mScarlet-I (N terminal on insert)
  Cloning method: Gibson Cloning
  Sequencing primers: 5′ AGGGCAGAGGAAGTCTGC; 3′ cgtcttttggcaatgtgagg
Resource information
  A portion of this plasmid was derived from a plasmid made by: MYL9 was a gift from Arnold Hayer. The iRFP670 was created by Vladislav Verkhusha's lab (Addgene #45466). The UCOE sequence was a gift from Jonathan Weissman's lab.
Terms and licenses: Academic/Nonprofit Terms; Industry Terms: Not Available to Industry
How to cite: pLV_iRFP_P2AT2A_mScarlet-I_Myl9 was a gift from Sean R Collins (Addgene plasmid # 172474 ; http://n2t.net/addgene:172474 ; RRID:Addgene_172474)
