[The description below was written by a language model from this plasmid's Addgene catalogue record and pLannotate feature annotations shown in this document.]
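Description:
pLV_iRFP_P2AT2A_mScarlet-I_Myl9 is a second-generation lentiviral transfer plasmid for stable expression in mammalian cells of a fluorescently tagged myosin regulatory light chain together with a cytoplasmic reference fluorophore. It is maintained in E. coli through a high-copy ColE1/pUC-type origin and an ampicillin-resistance gene. The viral portion carries HIV-1 LTR sequences at both ends, the Ψ packaging signal with a gag fragment, the Rev response element and the cPPT/CTS, which together allow the genomic RNA to be exported, packaged and integrated when helper functions are supplied in trans. A WPRE sits ahead of the 3′ LTR to boost transcript levels. The catalogue lists a total size of 11,550 bp, while the sequenced record is 11,497 nt.

Expression is driven by the human EF-1α promoter with its intron A; the catalogue says this is paired with a UCOE (a chromatin-opening element intended to resist silencing), which the feature table does not annotate separately. A single transcript encodes iRFP670, a near-infrared, biliverdin-dependent fluorescent protein, followed by a tandem P2A-T2A ribosome-skipping element (only P2A is annotated) and then human MYL9 fused at its N terminus to the red monomer mScarlet-I. The 2A sequences release the two proteins separately from one message, so diffuse iRFP670 can serve as a cytoplasmic reference against which mScarlet-I–Myl9 localisation is compared. Downstream, an EMCV IRES drives the bsr blasticidin deaminase gene, linking blasticidin selection of transduced cells to the same transcript. The associated work concerns myosin II activity at the rear of migrating neutrophils, consistent with use for live imaging of myosin distribution.
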