Features (pLannotate 1.2.2; 27 found; start..end, strand, type, name):
    377..634     +  LTR            5' LTR (truncated): truncated 5' long terminal repeat (LTR) from HIV-1
    681..806     +  misc_feature   HIV-1 Ψ: packaging signal of human immunodeficiency virus type 1
    790..1128    +  CDS            HIV-1 gag (fragment): gag protein from human immunodeficiency virus 1; gag
   1303..1536    +  misc_feature   RRE: The Rev response element (RRE) of HIV-1 allows for Rev-dependent mRNA export from the nucleus to the cytoplasm.
   1913..2013    +  CDS            Rev (fragment): human immunodeficiency virus 1 (HIV-1) Rev protein; rev; enhances nuclear export of unspliced and incompletely spliced viral mRNAs
   2028..2143    +  misc_feature   cPPT/CTS: central polypurine tract and central termination sequence of HIV-1 (lacking the first T)
   2899..3110    +  promoter       EF-1α core promoter: core promoter for human elongation factor EF-1α
   3111..3220    +  intron         EF-1α intron A (fragment): intron upstream of the start codon of human EF-1α
   3846..4049    +  intron         EF-1α intron A: truncated intron upstream of the start codon of human EF-1α
   4067..4999    +  CDS            iRFP670: iRFP670 is a basic (constitutively fluorescent) near ir fluorescent protein published in 2013, derived from Rhodopseudomonas palustris CGA009. It has low acid sensitivity. It requires the cofactor biliverdin for fluorescence.
   5018..5074    +  CDS            P2A: 2A peptide from porcine teschovirus-1 polyprotein Eukaryotic ribosomes fail to insert a peptide bond between the Gly and Pro residues, yielding separate polypeptides.
   5147..5839    +  CDS            mScarlet-I: mScarlet-I is a basic (constitutively fluorescent) red fluorescent protein published in 2016, derived from synthetic construct. It is reported to be a rapidly-maturing monomer with moderate acid sensitivity.
   5849..6364    +  CDS            MYL9: MYL9_HUMAN - Also known as MLC2, MRLC1, MYRL2. Experimental evidence at protein level: Swiss-Prot protein existence level 1. Myosin regulatory subunit that plays an important role in regulation of both smooth muscle and nonmuscle cell contractile activity via its phosphorylation. Implicated in cytokinesis, receptor capping, and cell locomotion (PubMed:11942626, PubMed:2526655). In myoblasts, may regulate PIEZO1-dependent cortical actomyosin assembly involved in myotube formation (By similarity). From Homo sapiens (Human).
   6450..7011    +  misc_feature   IRES: internal ribosome entry site (IRES) of the encephalomyocarditis virus (EMCV)
   7020..7439    +  CDS            bsr: BSR_BACCE - Experimental evidence at protein level: Swiss-Prot protein existence level 1. Catalyzes the deamination of the cytosine moiety of the antibiotics blasticidin S, cytomycin and acetylblasticidin S. From Bacillus cereus.
   7466..8054    +  misc_feature   WPRE: woodchuck hepatitis virus posttranscriptional regulatory element
   8071..8589    +  CDS            nef (fragment): NEF_HV1BR - Experimental evidence at protein level: Swiss-Prot protein existence level 1. Extracellular Nef protein targets CD4(+) T-lymphocytes for apoptosis by interacting with CXCR4 surface receptors (PubMed:14990729). From Human immunodeficiency virus type 1 group M subtype B (isolate BRU/LAI) (HIV-1).
   8637..8894    +  LTR            5' LTR (truncated): truncated 5' long terminal repeat (LTR) from HIV-1
   9044..9066    -  protein_bind   lac operator (fragment): The lac repressor binds to the lac operator to inhibit transcription in E. coli. This inhibition can be relieved by adding lactose or isopropyl-β-D-thiogalactopyranoside (IPTG). lac repressor encoded by lacI
   9070..9100    -  promoter       lac promoter: promoter for the E. coli lac operon
   9115..9136    -  protein_bind   CAP binding site: CAP binding activates transcription in the presence of cAMP. E. coli catabolite activator protein
   9149..9241    -  CDS            lacI (fragment): lac repressor; lacI; The lac repressor binds to the lac operator to inhibit transcription in E. coli. This inhibition can be relieved by adding lactose or isopropyl-β-D-thiogalactopyranoside (IPTG).
   9424..10012   -  rep_origin     ori: high-copy-number ColE1/pMB1/pBR322/pUC origin of replication
  10183..11043   -  CDS            AmpR: β-lactamase; bla; confers resistance to ampicillin, carbenicillin, and related antibiotics
  11044..11148   -  promoter       AmpR promoter: bla
  11196..11330   +  polyA_signal   SV40 poly(A) signal: SV40 polyadenylation signal
  11497..329     +  CDS            nef (fragment) (across the origin): NEF_HV1BR - Experimental evidence at protein level: Swiss-Prot protein existence level 1. Extracellular Nef protein targets CD4(+) T-lymphocytes for apoptosis by interacting with CXCR4 surface receptors (PubMed:14990729). From Human immunodeficiency virus type 1 group M subtype B (isolate BRU/LAI) (HIV-1).
>Addgene plasmid #172474 | pLV_iRFP_P2AT2A_mScarlet-I_Myl9 | addgene full sequence | sequence record 342797 | Addgene NGS Result
TGGAAGGGCTAATTCACTCCCAAAGAAGACAAGATATCCTTGATCTGTGGATCTACCACACACAAGGCTA
CTTCCCTGATTAGCAGAACTACACACCAGGGCCAGGGGTCAGATATCCACTGACCTTTGGATGGTGCTAC
AAGCTAGTACCAGTTGAGCCAGATAAGGTAGAAGAGGCCAATAAAGGAGAGAACACCAGCTTGTTACACC
CTGTGAGCCTGCATGGGATGGATGACCCGGAGAGAGAAGTGTTAGAGTGGAGGTTTGACAGCCGCCTAGC
ATTTCATCACGTGGCCCGAGAGCTGCATCCGGAGTACTTCAAGAACTGCTGATATCGAGCTTGCTACAAG
GGACTTTCCGCTGGGGACTTTCCAGGGAGGCGTGGCCTGGGCGGGACTGGGGAGTGGCGAGCCCTCAGAT
CCTGCATATAAGCAGCTGCTTTTTGCCTGTACTGGGTCTCTCTGGTTAGACCAGATCTGAGCCTGGGAGC
TCTCTGGCTAACTAGGGAACCCACTGCTTAAGCCTCAATAAAGCTTGCCTTGAGTGCTTCAAGTAGTGTG
TGCCCGTCTGTTGTGTGACTCTGGTAACTAGAGATCCCTCAGACCCTTTTAGTCAGTGTGGAAAATCTCT
AGCAGTGGCGCCCGAACAGGGACTTGAAAGCGAAAGGGAAACCAGAGGAGCTCTCTCGACGCAGGACTCG
GCTTGCTGAAGCGCGCACGGCAAGAGGCGAGGGGCGGCGACTGGTGAGTACGCCAAAAATTTTGACTAGC
GGAGGCTAGAAGGAGAGAGATGGGTGCGAGAGCGTCAGTATTAAGCGGGGGAGAATTAGATCGCGATGGG
AAAAAATTCGGTTAAGGCCAGGGGGAAAGAAAAAATATAAATTAAAACATATAGTATGGGCAAGCAGGGA
GCTAGAACGATTCGCAGTTAATCCTGGCCTGTTAGAAACATCAGAAGGCTGTAGACAAATACTGGGACAG
CTACAACCATCCCTTCAGACAGGATCAGAAGAACTTAGATCATTATATAATACAGTAGCAACCCTCTATT
GTGTGCATCAAAGGATAGAGATAAAAGACACCAAGGAAGCTTTAGACAAGATAGAGGAAGAGCAAAACAA
AAGTAAGACCACCGCACAGCAAGCGGCCGGCCGCTGATCTTCAGACCTGGAGGAGGAGATATGAGGGACA
ATTGGAGAAGTGAATTATATAAATATAAAGTAGTAAAAATTGAACCATTAGGAGTAGCACCCACCAAGGC
AAAGAGAAGAGTGGTGCAGAGAGAAAAAAGAGCAGTGGGAATAGGAGCTTTGTTCCTTGGGTTCTTGGGA
GCAGCAGGAAGCACTATGGGCGCAGCGTCAATGACGCTGACGGTACAGGCCAGACAATTATTGTCTGGTA
TAGTGCAGCAGCAGAACAATTTGCTGAGGGCTATTGAGGCGCAACAGCATCTGTTGCAACTCACAGTCTG
GGGCATCAAGCAGCTCCAGGCAAGAATCCTGGCTGTGGAAAGATACCTAAAGGATCAACAGCTCCTGGGG
ATTTGGGGTTGCTCTGGAAAACTCATTTGCACCACTGCTGTGCCTTGGAATGCTAGTTGGAGTAATAAAT
CTCTGGAACAGATTTGGAATCACACGACCTGGATGGAGTGGGACAGAGAAATTAACAATTACACAAGCTT
AATACACTCCTTAATTGAAGAATCGCAAAACCAGCAAGAAAAGAATGAACAAGAATTATTGGAATTAGAT
AAATGGGCAAGTTTGTGGAATTGGTTTAACATAACAAATTGGCTGTGGTATATAAAATTATTCATAATGA
TAGTAGGAGGCTTGGTAGGTTTAAGAATAGTTTTTGCTGTACTTTCTATAGTGAATAGAGTTAGGCAGGG
ATATTCACCATTATCGTTTCAGACCCACCTCCCAACCCCGAGGGGACCCGACAGGCCCGAAGGAATAGAA
GAAGAAGGTGGAGAGAGAGACAGAGACAGATCCATTCGATTAGTGAACGGATCTCGACGGTATCGCCTTT
AAAAGAAAAGGGGGGATTGGGGGGTACAGTGCAGGGGAAAGAATAGTAGACATAATAGCAACAGACATAC
AAACTAAAGAATTACAAAAACAAATTACAAAAATTCAAAATTTTCGGGTTTATTACAGGGACAGCAGAGA
TCCAGTTTATCGATGAGGCCCTTTCGTCTTCACATATGCGGGAGGTGGTCCCTGCAGTTACGCCAATGAT
AACCCCCGCCAGAAAAATCTTAGTAGCCTTCCCTTTTTGTTTTCCGTGCCCCAACTCGGCGGATTGACTC
GGCCCCTTCCGGAAACACCCGAATCAACTTCTAGTCAAATTATTGTTCACGCCGCAATGACCCACCCCTG
GCCCGCGTCTGTGGAACTGACCCCTGGTGTACAGGAGAGTTCGCTGCTGAAAGTGGTCCCAAAGGGGTAC
TAGTTTTTAAGCTCCCAACTCCCCCTCCCCCAGCGTCTGGAGGATTCCACACCCTCGCACCGCAGGGGCG
AGGAAGTGGGCGGAGTCCGGTTTTGGCGCCAGCCGCTGAGGCTGCCAAGCAGAAAAGCCACCGCTGAGGA
GACTCCGGTCACTGTCCTCGCCCCGCCTCCCCCTTCCCTCCCCTTGGGGACCACCGGGCGCCACGCCGCG
AACGGTAAGTGCCGCGGTCGTCGGCGCCTCCGCCCTCCCCCTAGGGCCCCAATTCCCAGCGGGCGCGGCG
CGCGGCCCCTCCCCCCGCCGGGCGCGCGCCCGCTGCCCCGCCCTTCGTGGCCGCCCGGCGTGGGCGGTGC
CACCCCTCCCCCCGGCGGCCCCGCGCGCAGCTCCCGGCTCCCTCCCCCTTCGGATGTGGCTTGAGCTGTA
GGCGCGGAGACTCGAGGTGCCCGTCAGTGGGCAGAGCGCACATCGCCCACAGTCCCCGAGAAGTTGGGGG
GAGGGGTCGGCAATTGAACCGGTGCCTAGAGAAGGTGGCGCGGGGTAAACTGGGAAAGTGATGTCGTGTA
CTGGCTCCGCCTTTTTCCCGAGGGTGGGGGAGAACCGTATATAAGTGCAGTAGTCGCCGTGAACGTTCTT
TTTCGCAACGGGTTTGCCGCCAGAACACAGGTAAGTGCCGTGTGTGGTTCCCGCGGGCCTGGCCTCTTTA
CGGGTTATGGCCCTTGCGTGCCTTGAATTACTTCCACCTGGCTGCAGTACGTGATTCTTGATCCCGAGCT
TCGGGTTGGAAGTGGGTGGGAGAGTTCGAGGCCTTGCGCTTAAGGAGCCCCTTCGCCTCGTGCTTGAGTT
GAAGCCTGGCCTGGGCGCTGGGGCCGCCGCGTGCGAATCTGGTGGCACCTTCGCGCCTGTCTCGCTGCTT
TCGATAAGTCTCTAGCCATTTAAAATTTTTGATGACCTGCTGCGACGCTTTTTTTCTGGCAAGATAGTCT
TGTAAATGCGGGCCAAGATCTGCACACTGGTATTTCGGTTTTTGGGGCCGCGGGCGGCGACGGGGCCCGT
GCGTCCCAGCGCACATGTTCGGCGAGGCGGGGCCTGCGAGCGCGGCCACCGAGAATCGGACGGGGGTAGT
CTCAAGCTGGCCGGCCTGCTCTGGTGCCTGGCCTCGCGCCGCCGTGTATCGCCCCGCCCTGGGCGGCAAG
GCTGGCCCGGTCGGCACCAGTTGCGTGAGCGGAAAGATGGCCGCTTCCCGGCCCTGCTGCAGGGAGCTCA
AAATGGAGGACGCGGCGCTCGGGAGAGCGGGCGGGTGAGTCACCCACACAAAGGAAAAGGGCCTTTCCGT
CCTCAGCCGTCGCTTCATGTGACTCCACGGAGTACCGGGCGCCGTCCAGGCACCTCGATTAGTTCTCGAG
CTTTTGGAGTACGTCGTCTTTAGGTTGGGGGGAGGGGTTTTATGCGATGGAGTTTCCCCACACTGAGTGG
GTGGAGACTGAAGTTAGGCCAGCTTGGCACTTGATGTAATTCTCCTTGGAATTTGCCCTTTTTGAGTTTG
GATCTTGGTTCATTCTCAAGCCTCAGACAGTGGTTCAAAGTTTTTTTCTTCCATTTCAGGTGTCGTGAGG
AGCGCTATGGCGCGTAAGGTCGATCTCACCTCCTGCGATCGCGAGCCGATCCACATCCCCGGCAGCATTC
AGCCGTGCGGCTGCCTGCTAGCCTGCGACGCGCAGGCGGTGCGGATCACGCGCATTACGGAAAATGCCGG
CGCGTTCTTTGGACGCGAAACTCCGCGGGTCGGTGAGCTACTCGCCGATTACTTCGGCGAGACCGAAGCC
CATGCGCTGCGCAACGCACTGGCGCAGTCCTCCGATCCAAAGCGACCGGCGCTGATCTTCGGTTGGCGCG
ACGGCCTGACCGGCCGCACCTTCGACATCTCACTGCATCGCCATGACGGTACATCGATCATCGAGTTCGA
GCCTGCGGCGGCCGAACAGGCCGACAATCCGCTGCGGCTGACGCGGCAGATCATCGCGCGCACCAAAGAA
CTGAAGTCGCTCGAAGAGATGGCCGCACGGGTGCCGCGCTATCTGCAGGCGATGCTCGGCTATCACCGCG
TGATGTTGTACCGCTTCGCGGACGACGGCTCCGGGATGGTGATCGGCGAGGCGAAGCGCAGCGACCTCGA
GAGCTTTCTCGGTCAGCACTTTCCGGCGTCGCTGGTCCCGCAGCAGGCGCGGCTACTGTACTTGAAGAAC
GCGATCCGCGTGGTCTCGGATTCGCGCGGCATCAGCAGCCGGATCGTGCCCGAGCACGACGCCTCCGGCG
CCGCGCTCGATCTGTCGTTCGCGCACCTGCGCAGCATCTCGCCCTGCCATCTCGAATTTCTGCGGAACAT
GGGCGTCAGCGCCTCGATGTCGCTGTCGATCATCATTGACGGCACGCTATGGGGATTGATCATCTGTCAT
CATTACGAGCCGCGTGCCGTGCCGATGGCGCAGCGCGTCGCGGCCGAAATGTTCGCCGACTTCTTATCGC
TGCACTTCACCGCCGCCCACCACCAACGCGGAAGTGCAGGCAGCGGCGCCACGAACTTCTCTCTGTTAAA
GCAAGCAGGAGACGTGGAAGAAAATCCCGGTCCTGGCTCCGGCGAGGGCAGAGGAAGTCTGCTAACATGC
GGTGACGTCGAGGAGAATCCTGGCCCAACGACGCGTGTGAGCAAGGGCGAGGCAGTGATCAAGGAGTTCA
TGCGGTTCAAGGTGCACATGGAGGGCTCCATGAACGGCCACGAGTTCGAGATCGAGGGCGAGGGCGAGGG
CCGCCCCTACGAGGGCACCCAGACCGCCAAGCTGAAGGTGACCAAGGGTGGCCCCCTGCCCTTCTCCTGG
GACATCCTGTCCCCTCAGTTCATGTACGGCTCCAGGGCCTTCATCAAGCACCCCGCCGACATCCCCGACT
ACTATAAGCAGTCCTTCCCCGAGGGCTTCAAGTGGGAGCGCGTGATGAACTTCGAGGACGGCGGCGCCGT
GACCGTGACCCAGGACACCTCCCTGGAGGACGGCACCCTGATCTACAAGGTGAAGCTCCGCGGCACCAAC
TTCCCTCCTGACGGCCCCGTAATGCAGAAGAAGACAATGGGCTGGGAAGCGTCCACCGAGCGGTTGTACC
CCGAGGACGGCGTGCTGAAGGGCGACATTAAGATGGCCCTGCGCCTGAAGGACGGCGGCCGCTACCTGGC
GGACTTCAAGACCACCTACAAGGCCAAGAAGCCCGTGCAGATGCCCGGCGCCTACAACGTCGACCGCAAG
TTGGACATCACCTCCCACAACGAGGACTACACCGTGGTGGAACAGTACGAACGCTCCGAGGGCCGCCACT
CCACCGGCGGCATGGACGAGCTGTACAAGGGAGCCGGTATGTCCAGCAAGCGGGCCAAAGCCAAGACCAC
CAAGAAGCGGCCACAGCGGGCCACATCCAATGTCTTCGCAATGTTTGACCAGTCCCAGATCCAGGAGTTT
AAGGAGGCTTTCAACATGATTGACCAGAACCGTGATGGCTTCATTGACAAGGAGGACCTGCACGACATGC
TGGCCTCGCTGGGGAAGAACCCCACAGACGAATACCTGGAGGGCATGATGAGCGAGGCCCCGGGGCCCAT
CAACTTCACCATGTTCCTCACCATGTTTGGGGAGAAGCTGAACGGCACGGACCCCGAGGATGTGATTCGC
AACGCCTTTGCCTGCTTCGACGAGGAAGCCTCAGGTTTCATCCATGAGGACCACCTCCGGGAGCTGCTCA
CCACCATGGGTGACCGCTTCACAGATGAGGAAGTGGACGAGATGTACCGGGAGGCACCCATTGATAAGAA
AGGCAACTTCAACTACGTGGAGTTCACCCGCATCCTCAAACATGGCGCCAAGGATAAAGACGACTAAGCG
ATGCATGTCGGGCCGCGGTAACAATTGTTAACTAACTTAAGCTAGCAACGGTTTCCCTCTAGCGGGATCA
ATTCCGCCCCCCCCCCCCCTAACGTTACTGGCCGAAGCCGCTTGGAATAAGGCCGGTGTGCGTTTGTCTA
TATGTTATTTTCCACCATATTGCCGTCTTTTGGCAATGTGAGGGCCCGGAAACCTGGCCCTGTCTTCTTG
ACGAGCATTCCTAGGGGTCTTTCCCCTCTCGCCAAAGGAATGCAAGGTCTGTTGAATGTCGTGAAGGAAG
CAGTTCCTCTGGAAGCTTCTTGAAGACAAACAACGTCTGTAGCGACCCTTTGCAGGCAGCGGAACCCCCC
ACCTGGCGACAGGTGCCTCTGCGGCCAAAAGCCACGTGTATAAGATACACCTGCAAAGGCGGCACAACCC
CAGTGCCACGTTGTGAGTTGGATAGTTGTGGAAAGAGTCAAATGGCTCTCCTCAAGCGTATTCAACAAGG
GGCTGAAGGATGCCCAGAAGGTACCCCATTGTATGGGATCTGATCTGGGGCCTCGGTGCACATGCTTTAC
ATGTGTTTAGTCGAGGTTAAAAAAACGTCTAGGCCCCCCGAACCACGGGGACGTGGTTTTCCTTTGAAAA
ACACGATAATACCATGGTCATGAAAACATTTAACATTTCTCAACAAGATCTAGAATTAGTAGAAGTAGCG
ACAGAGAAGATTACAATGCTTTATGAGGATAATAAACATCATGTGGGAGCGGCAATTCGTACGAAAACAG
GAGAAATCATTTCGGCAGTACATATTGAAGCGTATATAGGACGAGTAACTGTTTGTGCAGAAGCCATTGC
GATTGGTAGTGCAGTTTCGAATGGACAAAAGGATTTTGACACGATTGTAGCTGTTAGACACCCTTATTCT
GACGAAGTAGATAGAAGTATTCGAGTGGTAAGTCCTTGTGGTATGTGTAGGGAGTTGATTTCAGACTATG
CACCAGATTGTTTTGTGTTAATAGAAATGAATGGCAAGTTAGTCAAAACTACGATTGAAGAACTCATTCC
ACTCAAATATACCCGAAATTAACCCGGGCGGGGCGCGTCTGGAACAATCAACCTCTGGATTACAAAATTT
GTGAAAGATTGACTGGTATTCTTAACTATGTTGCTCCTTTTACGCTATGTGGATACGCTGCTTTAATGCC
TTTGTATCATGCTATTGCTTCCCGTATGGCTTTCATTTTCTCCTCCTTGTATAAATCCTGGTTGCTGTCT
CTTTATGAGGAGTTGTGGCCCGTTGTCAGGCAACGTGGCGTGGTGTGCACTGTGTTTGCTGACGCAACCC
CCACTGGTTGGGGCATTGCCACCACCTGTCAGCTCCTTTCCGGGACTTTCGCTTTCCCCCTCCCTATTGC
CACGGCGGAACTCATCGCCGCCTGCCTTGCCCGCTGCTGGACAGGGGCTCGGCTGTTGGGCACTGACAAT
TCCGTGGTGTTGTCGGGGAAGCTGACGTCCTTTCCATGGCTGCTCGCCTGTGTTGCCACCTGGATTCTGC
GCGGGACGTCCTTCTGCTACGTCCCTTCGGCCCTCAATCCAGCGGACCTTCCTTCCCGCGGCCTGCTGCC
GGCTCTGCGGCCTCTTCCGCGTCTTCGCCTTCGCCCTCAGACGAGTCGGATCTCCCTTTGGGCCGCCTCC
CCGCCTGGAATTAATTCTGCAGTCGAGACCTAGAAAAACATGGAGCAATCACAAGTAGCAATACAGCAGC
TACCAATGCTGATTGTGCCTGGCTAGAAGCACAAGAGGAGGAGGAGGTGGGTTTTCCAGTCACACCTCAG
GTACCTTTAAGACCAATGACTTACAAGGCAGCTGTAGATCTTAGCCACTTTTTAAAAGAAAAGAGGGGAC
TGGAAGGGCTAATTCGCTCCCAACGAAGACAAGATATCCTTGATCTGTGGATCTACCACACACAAGGCTA
CTTCCCTGATTAGCAGAACTACACACCAGGGCCAGGGGTCAGATATCCACTGACCTTTGGATGGTGCTAC
AAGCTAGTACCAGTTGAGCCAGATAAGGTAGAAGAGGCCAATAAAGGAGAGAACACCAGCTTGTTACACC
CTGTGAGCCTGCATGGGATGGATGACCCGGAGAGAGAAGTGTTAGAGTGGAGGTTTGACAGCCGCCTAGC
ATTTCATCACGTGGCCCGAGAGCTGCATCCGGAGTACTTCAAGAACTGCTGATATCGAGCTTGCTACAAG
GGACTTTCCGCTGGGGACTTTCCAGGGAGGCGTGGCCTGGGCGGGACTGGGGAGTGGCGAGCCCTCAGAT
CCTGCATATAAGCAGCTGCTTTTTGCCTGTACTGGGTCTCTCTGGTTAGACCAGATCTGAGCCTGGGAGC
TCTCTGGCTAACTAGGGAACCCACTGCTTAAGCCTCAATAAAGCTTGCCTTGAGTGCTTCAAGTAGTGTG
TGCCCGTCTGTTGTGTGACTCTGGTAACTAGAGATCCCTCAGACCCTTTTAGTCAGTGTGGAAAATCTCT
AGCAGTAGTAGTTCATGTCATCTTATTATTCAGTATTTATAACTTGCAAAGAAATGAATATCAGAGAGTG
AGAGGCCTTGACATTGCTAGCGTTTACCGTCGACCTCTAGCTAGAGCTTGGCGTAATCATGGTCATAGCT
GTTTCCTGTGTGAAATTGTTATCCGCTCACAATTCCACACAACATACGAGCCGGAAGCATAAAGTGTAAA
GCCTGGGGTGCCTAATGAGTGAGCTAACTCACATTAATTGCGTTGCGCTCACTGCCCGCTTTCCAGTCGG
GAAACCTGTCGTGCCAGCTGCATTAATGAATCGGCCAACGCGCGGGGAGAGGCGGTTTGTGTATTGGGCG
CTCTTCCGCTTCCTCGCTCACTGACTCGCTGCGCTCGGTCGTTCGGCTGCGGCGAGCGGTATCAGCTCAC
TCAAAGGCGGTAATACGGTTATCCACAGAATCAGGGGATAACGCAGGAAAGAACATGTGAGCAAAAGGCC
AGCAAAAGGCCAGGAACCGTAAAAAGGCCGCGTTGCTGGCGTTTTTCCATAGGCTCCGCCCCCCTGACGA
GCATCACAAAAATCGACGCTCAAGTCAGAGGTGGCGAAACCCGACAGGACTATAAAGATACCAGGCGTTT
CCCCCTGGAAGCTCCCTCGTGCGCTCTCCTGTTCCGACCCTGCCGCTTACCGGATACCTGTCCGCCTTTC
TCCCTTCGGGAAGCGTGGCGCTTTCTCATAGCTCACGCTGTAGGTATCTCAGTTCGGTGTAGGTCGTTCG
CTCCAAGCTGGGCTGTGTGCACGAACCCCCCGTTCAGCCCGACCGCTGCGCCTTATCCGGTAACTATCGT
CTTGAGTCCAACCCGGTAAGACACGACTTATCGCCACTGGCAGCAGCCACTGGTAACAGGATTAGCAGAG
CGAGGTATGTAGGCGGTGCTACAGAGTTCTTGAAGTGGTGGCCTAACTACGGCTACACTAGAAGAACAGT
ATTTGGTATCTGCGCTCTGCTGAAGCCAGTTACCTTCGGAAAAAGAGTTGGTAGCTCTTGATCCGGCAAA
CAAACCACCGCTGGTAGCGGTGGTTTTTTTGTTTGCAAGCAGCAGATTACGCGCAGAAAAAAAGGATCTC
AAGAAGATCCTTTGATCTTTTCTACGGGGTCTGACGCTCAGTGGAACGAAAACTCACGTTAAGGGATTTT
GGTCATGAGATTATCAAAAAGGATCTTCACCTAGATCCTTTTAAATTAAAAATGAAGTTTTAAATCAATC
TAAAGTATATATGAGTAAACTTGGTCTGACAGTTACCAATGCTTAATCAGTGAGGCACCTATCTCAGCGA
TCTGTCTATTTCGTTCATCCATAGTTGCCTGACTCCCCGTCGTGTAGATAACTACGATACGGGAGGGCTT
ACCATCTGGCCCCAGTGCTGCAATGATACCGCGAGACCCACGCTCACCGGCTCCAGATTTATCAGCAATA
AACCAGCCAGCCGGAAGGGCCGAGCGCAGAAGTGGTCCTGCAACTTTATCCGCCTCCATCCAGTCTATTA
ATTGTTGCCGGGAAGCTAGAGTAAGTAGTTCGCCAGTTAATAGTTTGCGCAACGTTGTTGCCATTGCTAC
AGGCATCGTGGTGTCACGCTCGTCGTTTGGTATGGCTTCATTCAGCTCCGGTTCCCAACGATCAAGGCGA
GTTACATGATCCCCCATGTTGTGCAAAAAAGCGGTTAGCTCCTTCGGTCCTCCGATCGTTGTCAGAAGTA
AGTTGGCCGCAGTGTTATCACTCATGGTTATGGCAGCACTGCATAATTCTCTTACTGTCATGCCATCCGT
AAGATGCTTTTCTGTGACTGGTGAGTACTCAACCAAGTCATTCTGAGAATAGTGTATGCGGCGACCGAGT
TGCTCTTGCCCGGCGTCAATACGGGATAATACCGCGCCACATAGCAGAACTTTAAAAGTGCTCATCATTG
GAAAACGTTCTTCGGGGCGAAAACTCTCAAGGATCTTACCGCTGTTGAGATCCAGTTCGATGTAACCCAC
TCGTGCACCCAACTGATCTTCAGCATCTTTTACTTTCACCAGCGTTTCTGGGTGAGCAAAAACAGGAAGG
CAAAATGCCGCAAAAAAGGGAATAAGGGCGACACGGAAATGTTGAATACTCATACTCTTCCTTTTTCAAT
ATTATTGAAGCATTTATCAGGGTTATTGTCTCATGAGCGGATACATATTTGAATGTATTTAGAAAAATAA
ACAAATAGGGGTTCCGCGCACATTTCCCCGAAAAGTGCCACCTGACGTCGACGGATCGGGAGATCAACTT
GTTTATTGCAGCTTATAATGGTTACAAATAAAGCAATAGCATCACAAATTTCACAAATAAAGCATTTTTT
TCACTGCATTCTAGTTGTGGTTTGTCCAAACTCATCAATGTATCTTATCATGTCTGGATCAACTGGATAA
CTCAAGCTAACCAAAATCATCCCAAACTTCCCACCCCATACCCTATTACCACTGCCAATTACCTGTGGTT
TCATTTACTCTAAACCTGTGATTCCTCTGAATTATTTTCATTTTAAAGAAATTGTATTTGTTAAATATGT
ACTACAAACTTAGTAGT
